>Addgene plasmid #134998 | pMP498 | addgene full sequence | sequence record 269998 | Addgene NGS Result
AAAAAGGATCTTCACCTAGATCCTTTTAAATTAAAAATGAAGTTTTAAATCAATCTAAAGTATATATGAG
TAAACTTGGTCTGACAGTTACCAATGCTTAATCAGTGAGGCACCTATCTCAGCGATCTGTCTATTTCGTT
CATCCATAGTTGCCTGACTCCCCGTCGTGTAGATAACTACGATACGGGAGGGCTTACCATCTGGCCCCAG
TGCTGCAATGATACCGCGAGACCCACGCTCACCGGCTCCAGATTTATCAGCAATAAACCAGCCAGCCGGA
AGGGCCGAGCGCAGAAGTGGTCCTGCAACTTTATCCGCCTCCATCCAGTCTATTAATTGTTGCCGGGAAG
CTAGAGTAAGTAGTTCGCCAGTTAATAGTTTGCGCAACGTTGTTGCCATTGCTACAGGCATCGTGGTGTC
ACGCTCGTCGTTTGGTATGGCTTCATTCAGCTCCGGTTCCCAACGATCAAGGCGAGTTACATGATCCCCC
ATGTTGTGCAAAAAAGCGGTTAGCTCCTTCGGTCCTCCGATCGTTGTCAGAAGTAAGTTGGCCGCAGTGT
TATCACTCATGGTTATGGCAGCACTGCATAATTCTCTTACTGTCATGCCATCCGTAAGATGCTTTTCTGT
GACTGGTGAGTACTCAACCAAGTCATTCTGAGAATAGTGTATGCGGCGACCGAGTTGCTCTTGCCCGGCG
TCAATACGGGATAATACCGCGCCACATAGCAGAACTTTAAAAGTGCTCATCATTGGAAAACGTTCTTCGG
GGCGAAAACTCTCAAGGATCTTACCGCTGTTGAGATCCAGTTCGATGTAACCCACTCGTGCACCCAACTG
ATCTTCAGCATCTTTTACTTTCACCAGCGTTTCTGGGTGAGCAAAAACAGGAAGGCAAAATGCCGCAAAA
AAGGGAATAAGGGCGACACGGAAATGTTGAATACTCATACTCTTCCTTTTTCAATATTATTGAAGCATTT
ATCAGGGTTATTGTCTCATGAGCGGATACATATTTGAATGTATTTAGAAAAATAAACAAATAGGGGTTCC
GCGCACATTTCCCCGAAAAGTGCCACCTGGGTCGACATTGATTATTGACTAGTGAAGGGGCAGGAGAGCC
AGGGGCATGAGATGGTGGACGAGGAAGGGGGACAGGGAAGCCTGAGCGCCTCTCCTGGGCTTGCCAAGGA
CTCAAACCCAGAAGCCCAGAGCAGGGCCTTAGGGAAGCGGGACCCTGCTCTGGGCGGAGGAATATGTCCC
AGATAGCACTGGGGACTCTTTAAGGAAAGAAGGATGGAGAAAGAGAAAGGGAGTAGAGGCGGCCACGACC
TGGTGAACACCTAGGACGCACCATTCTCACAAAGGGAGTTTTCCACACGGACACCCCCCTCCTCACCACA
GCCCTGCCAGGACGGGGCTGGCTACTGGCCTTATCTCACAGGTAAAACTGACGCACGGAGGAACAATATA
AATTGGGGACTAGAAAGGTGAAGAGCCAAAGTTAGAACTCAGGACCAACTTATTCTGATTTTGTTTTTCC
AAACTGCTTCTCCTCTTGGGAAGTGTAAGGAAGCTGCAGCACCAGGATCAGTGAAACGCACCAGACAGCC
GCGTCAGAGCAGCTCAGGTTCTGGGAGAGGGTAGCGCAGGGTGGCCACTGAGAACCGGGCAGGTCACGCA
TCCCCCCCTTCCCTCCCACCCCCTGCCAAGCTCTCCCTCCCAGGATCCTCTCTGGCTCCATCGTAAGCAA
ACCTTAGAGGTTCTGGCAAGGAGAGAGATGGCTCCAGGAAATGGGGGTGTGTCACCAGATAAGGAATCTG
CCTAACAGGAGGTGGGGGTTAGACCCAATATCAGGAGACTAGGAAGGAGGAGGCCTAAGGATGGGGCTTT
TCTGTCACCAATCAGGCTTGACCGACAATTGGAAAAGTGCCACCTGGGTCGACCGGCGTAGCCGATGTCG
CGCAACCACCAGTAAGTATCTCACGGCGTAGCCGATGTCGCGCCAGTAAAGGCTTCTCTACACCGGCGTA
GCCGATGTCGCGCCTCCTTCGGGATAAAATCTCCGGCGTAGCCGATGTCGCGCAGTGTGGTAGACTATCT
CTGCGGCGTAGCCGATGTCGCGCTAAAGGCTTACTGAGCACTAGATCGAAGTTGTCTCTGAATCACAGAT
CGTTACGATACTTTACACGGTGATCGTGGTATTGTTGTGACACTAGATCAGATAGGGTGTGATTGGTTAG
ATCAATCGTTGCGTAATCTACAAGATCTATTTCTCCAACTTTCGCAAGATCCTTTCTGAGTAAGTAGCAC
CGATCTCTGGAGGATAATCTCAGTCGATCGATAATAAACCTGGCTCCTGGATCGATTACTGAGGATACGC
TTCGATCGTTTCCAACTACTGGCTTTAGATCGAGATTCGTAAAAGGCTGATGATCGAACTTTCTCTGCGT
CTATTGATCCCTGAAGACCTATTGCTTACGATCAATAATACTATCGGGCGAGAGATCAGTAGGTGAGGAT
TACACAAGATCCGAATCTCTGGCTTCAATAAGATCTGTGGTTATTACTCAGGGATGATCGGCGAAACAAT
CTTCTCTATGATCCGATTGCGAGATACTATTGTGATCCAGTGTGCCAATAAGTTTTCGATCAAATAATAC
TGTGCCAGAGCGATCAGGATAACACCCTGTGAATAGATCATCAGACAGTCGGATTCTATGATCGAAAGTC
TGAGCGATTTACTGATCAGCGACAACTATTTACTGACGATCATCAACGATAGAGGTGAGATGATCTAAAC
CGATACGGGTAACTAGATCCCTTCTGTATTTCTACTGGCGATCATCCACCAATACCTGAGTTAGATCGAA
TCAGCCTTTACAGTAGGGATCCAGTCCTACTATCACCAGATGATCGCTCTCAGTTTCTATTTCGTGATCA
CAGTAGTGAGAACCAGTTAGATCATAAGTGTTGATACCTCCCAGATCCTCTGAAATAGGCAGTTACCGAT
CCAGGGCTTACAATAGAACTCGATCTACACCACAATAGAAGGGATGATCGATACTATTCCGAGGATTGCG
ATCCTTATTGCTACCAGGAACTCGATCCTGGAATAAGAAGGTGCTACGATCCGAGAATCACGATAGTAAG
GGATCAGCACGATTCTCCTTTTATCGATCAACTTTCCTATTACCAACGGGATCTGAAGAATAGATTTCCT
GCGGATCTATTTTCCGTCGTAACTCAGGATCGAATAAGAATCGCTCTGGTTGATCGCTTTATCACTGGGT
AAGAGGATCAGTTGAATACTGTGGGTAGAGATCGAGTAAAACCCGTTCACTTAGATCCTCTCAATAACCG
ATAGACGGATCTTTATTCAACCTTCTGCGAAGATCGCTTTTACCAGTCCTGATAGGATCGAAACAGAACC
GAAAATCAGGATCGGAGGCTATTGCTACTCTATGATCTGATACTCAATCGTCAGGTAGATCAAATAGTCC
GTAAGTAGGCTGATCCCAGTTGAATAGTAAGAGCCGATCTACTCAACTGGTGGGATAATGATCTTTTATT
GAGTTCAGCCGAAGATCGGATAAACTTCTACCAGCAGGATCTATCCGTGATTATCTGGACAGATCACTAG
TTAGGCGTGTACGGTGGGAGGCCTATATAAGCAGAGCTCGTTTAGTGAACCGTCAGATCGCCTGGAACGC
GTACCGGTGCCACCATGGTGAGCAAGGGCGAGGAGCTGTTCACCGGGGTGGTGCCCATCCTGGTCGAGCT
GGACGGCGACGTAAACGGCCACAAGTTCAGCGTGTCCGGCGAGGGCGAGGGCGATGCCACCTACGGCAAG
CTGACCCTGAAGTTCATCTGCACCACCGGCAAGCTGCCCGTGCCCTGGCCCACCCTCGTGACCACCCTGA
CCTACGGCGTGCAGTGCTTCAGCCGCTACCCCGACCACATGAAGCAGCACGACTTCTTCAAGTCCGCCAT
GCCCGAAGGCTACGTCCAGGAGCGCACCATCTTCTTCAAGGACGACGGCAACTACAAGACCCGCGCCGAG
GTGAAGTTCGAGGGCGACACCCTGGTGAACCGCATCGAGCTGAAGGGCATCGACTTCAAGGAGGACGGCA
ACATCCTGGGGCACAAGCTGGAGTACAACTACAACAGCCACAACGTCTATATCATGGCCGACAAGCAGAA
GAACGGCATCAAGGTGAACTTCAAGATCCGCCACAACATCGAGGACGGCAGCGTGCAGCTCGCCGACCAC
TACCAGCAGAACACCCCCATCGGCGACGGCCCCGTGCTGCTGCCCGACAACCACTACCTGAGCACCCAGT
CCGCCCTGAGCAAAGACCCCAACGAGAAGCGCGATCACATGGTCCTGCTGGAGTTCGTGACCGCCGCCGG
GATCACTCTCGGCATGGACGAGCTGTACAAGAAGCTTAGCCATGGCTTCCCGCCGGAGGTGGAGGAGCAG
GATGATGGCACGCTGCCCATGTCTTGTGCCCAGGAGAGCGGGATGGACCGTCACCCTGCAGCCTGTGCTT
CTGCTAGGATCAATGTGTAGGCGGCCGCACTCCTCAGGTGCAGGCTGCCTATCAGAAGGTGGTGGCTGGT
GTGGCCAATGCCCTGGCTCACAAATACCACTGAGATCTTTTTCCCTCTGCCAAAAATTATGGGGACATCA
TGAAGCCCCTTGAGCATCTGACTTCTGGCTAATAAAGGAAATTTATTTTCATTGCAATAGTGTGTTGGAA
TTTTTTGTGTCTCTCACTCGGAAGGACATATGGGAGGGCAAATCATTTAAAACATCAGAATGAGTATTTG
GTTTAGAGTTTGGCAACATATGCCCATATGCTGGCTGCCATGAACAAAGGTTGGCTATAAAGAGGTCATC
AGTATATGAAACAGCCCCCTGCTGTCCATTCCTTATTCCATAGAAAAGCCTTGACTTGAGGTTAGATTTT
TTTTATATTTTGTTTTGTGTTATTTTTTTCTTTAACATCCCTAAAATTTTCCTTACATGTTTTACTAGCC
AGATTTTTCCTCCTCTCCTGACTACTCCCAGTCATAGCTGTCCCTCTTCTCTTATGGAGATCCCTCGACC
TGCAGCCCAAGCTTGGCGTAATGAATTCTACCGGGTAGGGGAGGCGCTTTTCCCAAGGCAGTCTGGAGCA
TGCGCTTTAGCAGCCCCGCTGGGCACTTGGCGCTACACAAGTGGCCTCTGGCCTCGCACACATTCCACAT
CCACCGGTAGGCGCCAACCGGCTCCGTTCTTTGGTGGCCCCTTCGCGCCACCTTCTACTCCTCCCCTAGT
CAGGAAGTTCCCCCCCGCCCCGCAGCTCGCGTCGTGCAGGACGTGACAAATGGAAGTAGCACGTCTCACT
AGTCTCGTGCAGATGGACAGCACCGCTGAGCAATGGAAGCGGGTAGGCCTTTGGGGCAGCGGCCAATAGC
AGCTTTGCTCCTTCGCTTTCTGGGCTCAGAGGCTGGGAAGGGGTGGGTCCGGGGGCGGGCTCAGGGGCGG
GCTCAGGGGCGGGGCGGGCGCCCGAAGGTCCTCCGGAGGCCCGGCATTCTGCACGCTTCAAAAGCGCACG
TCTGCCGCGCTGTTCTCCTCTTCCTCATCTCCGGGCCTTTCGACCTGCAGCCCAAGCTTCCTAGGACCGA
TATCATGACCGAGTACAAGCCCACGGTGCGCCTCGCCACCCGCGACGACGTCCCCAGGGCCGTACGCACC
CTCGCCGCCGCGTTCGCCGACTACCCCGCCACGCGCCACACCGTCGATCCGGACCGCCACATCGAGCGGG
TCACCGAGCTGCAAGAACTCTTCCTCACGCGCGTCGGGCTCGACATCGGCAAGGTGTGGGTCGCGGACGA
CGGCGCCGCGGTGGCGGTCTGGACCACGCCGGAGAGCGTCGAAGCGGGGGCGGTGTTCGCCGAGATCGGC
CCGCGCATGGCCGAGTTGAGCGGTTCCCGGCTGGCCGCGCAGCAACAGATGGAAGGCCTCCTGGCGCCGC
ACCGGCCCAAGGAGCCCGCGTGGTTCCTGGCCACCGTCGGCGTCTCGCCCGACCACCAGGGCAAGGGTCT
GGGCAGCGCCGTCGTGCTCCCCGGAGTGGAGGCGGCCGAGCGCGCCGGGGTGCCCGCCTTCCTGGAGACC
TCCGCGCCCCGCAACCTCCCCTTCTACGAGCGGCTCGGCTTCACCGTCACCGCCGACGTCGAGGTGCCCG
AAGGACCGCGCACCTGGTGCATGACCCGCAAGCCCGGTGCCGGTACCGGAAGCGGAGAGGGCAGAGGAAG
TCTGCTAACATGCGGTGACGTCGAGGAGAATCCTGGACCTGCATGCGTGAGCAAGGGCGAGGAGGATAAC
ATGGCCATCATCAAGGAGTTCATGCGCTTCAAGGTGCACATGGAGGGCTCCGTGAACGGCCACGAGTTCG
AGATCGAGGGCGAGGGCGAGGGCCGCCCCTACGAGGGCACCCAGACCGCCAAGCTGAAGGTGACCAAGGG
TGGCCCCCTGCCCTTCGCCTGGGACATCCTGTCCCCTCAGTTCATGTACGGCTCCAAGGCCTACGTGAAG
CACCCCGCCGACATCCCCGACTACTTGAAGCTGTCCTTCCCCGAGGGCTTCAAGTGGGAGCGCGTGATGA
ACTTCGAGGACGGCGGCGTGGTGACCGTGACCCAGGACTCCTCCCTGCAGGACGGCGAGTTCATCTACAA
GGTGAAGCTGCGCGGCACCAACTTCCCCTCCGACGGCCCCGTAATGCAGAAGAAGACCATGGGCTGGGAG
GCCTCCTCCGAGCGGATGTACCCCGAGGACGGCGCCCTGAAGGGCGAGATCAAGCAGAGGCTGAAGCTGA
AGGACGGCGGCCACTACGACGCTGAGGTCAAGACCACCTACAAGGCCAAGAAGCCCGTGCAGCTGCCCGG
CGCCTACAACGTCAACATCAAGTTGGACATCACCTCCCACAACGAGGACTACACCATCGTGGAACAGTAC
GAACGCGCCGAGGGCCGCCACTCCACCGGCGGCATGGACGAGCTGTACAAGTAAGTTTAAACCCTGTGCC
TTCTAGTTGCCAGCCATCTGTTGTTTGCCCCTCCCCCGTGCCTTCCTTGACCCTGGAAGGTGCCACTCCC
ACTGTCCTTTCCTAATAAAATGAGGAAATTGCATCGCATTGTCTGAGTAGGTGTCATTCTATTCTGGGGG
GTGGGGTGGGGCAGGACAGCAAGGGGGAGGATTGGGAAGACAATAGCAGGCATGCTGGGGATGCGGTGGG
CTCTATGGCTTCTGAGGCGGAAAGAACCAGCTGGGGCTCTAGGGGGTATCCCCACGCGCCCTGTAGCGCT
CGAGCTGTCCCTAGTGGCCCCACTGTGGGGTGGAGGGGACAGATAAAAGTACCCAGAACCAGAGCCACAT
TAACCGGCCCTGGGAATATAAGGTGGTCCCAGCTCGGGGACACAGGATCCCTGGAGGCAGCAAACATGCT
GTCCTGAAGTGGACATAGGGGCCCGGGTTGGAGGAAGAAGACTAGCTGAGCTCTCGGACCCCTGGAAGAT
GCCATGACAGGGGGCTGGAAGAGCTAGCACAGACTAGAGAGGTAAGGGGGGTAGGGGAGCTGCCCAAATG
AAAGGAGTGAGAGGTGACCCGAATCCACAGGAGAACGGGGTGTCCAGGCAAAGAAAGCAAGAGGATGGAG
AGGTGGCTAAAGCCAGGGAGACGGGGTACTTTGGGGTTGTCCAGAAAAACGGTGATGATGCAGGCCTACA
AGAAGGGGAGGCGGGACGCAAGGGAGACATCCGTCGGAGAAGGCCATCCTAAGAAACGAGAGATGGCACA
GGCCCCAGAAGGAGAAGGAAAAGGGAACCCAGCGAGTGAAGACGGCATGGGGTTGGGTGAGGGAGGAGAG
ATGCCCGGAGAGGACCCAGACACGGGGAGGATCCGCTCAGAGGACATCACGTGGTGCAGCGCCGAGAAGG
AAGTGCTCCGGAAAGAGCATCCTTGGGCAGCAACACAGCAGAGAGCAAGGGGAAGAGGGAGTGGAGGAAG
ACGGAACCTGAAGGAGGCGGCAGGGAAGGATCTGGGCCAGCCGTAGAGGTGACCCAGGCCACAAGCTGCA
GACAGAAAGCGGCACAGGCCCAGGGGAGAGAATGAAGCTTGGCGTAATCATGGTCATAGCTGTTTCCTGT
GTGAAATTGTTATCCGCTCACAATTCCACACAACATACGAGCCGGAAGCATAAAGTGTAAAGCCTGGGGT
GCCTAATGAGTGAGCTAACTCACATTAATTGCGTTGCGCTCACTGCCCGCTTTCCAGTCGGGAAACCTGT
CGTGCCAGCGGATCCGCATCTCAATTAGTCAGCAACCATAGTCCCGCCCCTAACTCCGCCCAGTTCCGCC
CATTCTCCGCCCCATGGCTGACTAATTTTTTTTATTTATGCAGAGGCCGAGGCCGCCTCGGCCTCTGAGC
TATTCCAGAAGTAGTGAGGAGGCTTTTTTGGAGGCCTAGGCTTTTGCAAAAAGCTAACTTGTTTATTGCA
GCTTATAATGGTTACAAATAAAGCAATAGCATCACAAATTTCACAAATAAAGCATTTTTTTCACTGCATT
CTAGTTGTGGTTTGTCCAAACTCATCAATGTATCTTATCATGTCTGGATCCGCTGCATTAATGAATCGGC
CAACGCGCGGGGAGAGGCGGTTTGCGTATTGGGCGCTCTTCCGCTTCCTCGCTCACTGACTCGCTGCGCT
CGGTCGTTCGGCTGCGGCGAGCGGTATCAGCTCACTCAAAGGCGGTAATACGGTTATCCACAGAATCAGG
GGATAACGCAGGAAAGAACATGTGAGCAAAAGGCCAGCAAAAGGCCAGGAACCGTAAAAAGGCCGCGTTG
CTGGCGTTTTTCCATAGGCTCCGCCCCCCTGACGAGCATCACAAAAATCGACGCTCAAGTCAGAGGTGGC
GAAACCCGACAGGACTATAAAGATACCAGGCGTTTCCCCCTGGAAGCTCCCTCGTGCGCTCTCCTGTTCC
GACCCTGCCGCTTACCGGATACCTGTCCGCCTTTCTCCCTTCGGGAAGCGTGGCGCTTTCTCATAGCTCA
CGCTGTAGGTATCTCAGTTCGGTGTAGGTCGTTCGCTCCAAGCTGGGCTGTGTGCACGAACCCCCCGTTC
AGCCCGACCGCTGCGCCTTATCCGGTAACTATCGTCTTGAGTCCAACCCGGTAAGACACGACTTATCGCC
ACTGGCAGCAGCCACTGGTAACAGGATTAGCAGAGCGAGGTATGTAGGCGGTGCTACAGAGTTCTTGAAG
TGGTGGCCTAACTACGGCTACACTAGAAGAACAGTATTTGGTATCTGCGCTCTGCTGAAGCCAGTTACCT
TCGGAAAAAGAGTTGGTAGCTCTTGATCCGGCAAACAAACCACCGCTGGTAGCGGTGGTTTTTTTGTTTG
CAAGCAGCAGATTACGCGCAGAAAAAAAGGATCTCAAGAAGATCCTTTGATCTTTTCTACGGGGTCTGAC
GCTCAGTGGAACGAAAACTCACGTTAAGGGATTTTGGTCATGAGATTATC
Features (pLannotate 1.2.2; 23 found; start..end, strand, type, name):
     88..948     -  CDS            AmpR: β-lactamase; bla; confers resistance to ampicillin, carbenicillin, and related antibiotics
    949..1053    -  promoter       AmpR promoter: bla
   1084..1103    +  enhancer       CMV enhancer (fragment): human cytomegalovirus immediate early enhancer
   1207..1736    -  misc_feature   HA-R: right homology arm from the adeno-associated virus integration site (AAVS1) within intron 1 of the human PPP1R12C gene
   3642..3678    +  promoter       minimal CMV promoter (fragment): human cytomegalovirus (CMV) immediate early promoter
   3725..4570    +  CDS            d2EGFP: EGFP destabilized by fusion to residues 422-461 of mouse ornithine decarboxylase, giving an in vivo half-life of ~2 hours mammalian codon-optimized
   4579..4650    +  CDS            HBB (fragment): HBB_PONPY - Experimental evidence at transcript level: Swiss-Prot protein existence level 2. Involved in oxygen transport from the lung to the various peripheral tissues. From Pongo pygmaeus (Bornean orangutan).
   4721..4776    +  polyA_signal   β-globin poly(A) signal: rabbit β-globin polyadenylation signal (Gil and Proudfoot, 1987)
   5143..5642    +  promoter       PGK promoter: mouse phosphoglycerate kinase 1 promoter
   5675..6271    +  CDS            PuroR (fragment): puromycin N-acetyltransferase; pac from Streptomyces; confers resistance to puromycin
   6347..7053    +  CDS            mCherry (fragment): monomeric derivative of DsRed fluorescent protein (Shaner et al., 2004) mammalian codon-optimized
   7064..7288    +  polyA_signal   bGH poly(A) signal: bovine growth hormone polyadenylation signal
   7292..7313    +  promoter       SV40 promoter (fragment): SV40 enhancer and early promoter
   7487..7988    -  misc_feature   HA-L: left homology arm from the adeno-associated virus integration site (AAVS1) within intron 1 of the human PPP1R12C gene
   8197..8213    -  protein_bind   lac operator: The lac repressor binds to the lac operator to inhibit transcription in E. coli. This inhibition can be relieved by adding lactose or isopropyl-β-D-thiogalactopyranoside (IPTG). lac repressor encoded by lacI
   8221..8251    -  promoter       lac promoter: promoter for the E. coli lac operon
   8266..8287    -  protein_bind   CAP binding site: CAP binding activates transcription in the presence of cAMP. E. coli catabolite activator protein
   8300..8339    -  CDS            lacI (fragment): lac repressor; lacI; The lac repressor binds to the lac operator to inhibit transcription in E. coli. This inhibition can be relieved by adding lactose or isopropyl-β-D-thiogalactopyranoside (IPTG).
   8346..8368    +  promoter       SV40 promoter (fragment): SV40 enhancer and early promoter
   8372..8506    +  rep_origin     SV40 ori: SV40 origin of replication
   8526..8660    +  polyA_signal   SV40 poly(A) signal: SV40 polyadenylation signal
   8662..8716    -  CDS            lacI (fragment): lac repressor; lacI; The lac repressor binds to the lac operator to inhibit transcription in E. coli. This inhibition can be relieved by adding lactose or isopropyl-β-D-thiogalactopyranoside (IPTG).
   8899..9487    -  rep_origin     ori: high-copy-number ColE1/pMB1/pBR322/pUC origin of replication
