[The description below was written by a language model from this plasmid's Addgene catalogue record and pLannotate feature annotations shown in this document.]
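Description:
pMP498 is a synthetic "clustered" fluorescent reporter built as a donor plasmid for homology-directed integration at the human AAVS1 safe-harbour locus (intron 1 of PPP1R12C). It was designed for use with engineered readers and writers of N6-methyladenine (m6A) DNA modification in mammalian cells. It is based on the pCS backbone and is listed at about 9.6 kb. It is propagated in E. coli through a ColE1/pUC-type origin with ampicillin selection, although the catalogue lists it as low copy. Residual backbone elements include lac promoter/operator fragments, an SV40 origin and an SV40 poly(A) signal. Although it is catalogued under AAV, the feature table shows AAVS1 left and right homology arms rather than viral ITRs, so the "AAV" label appears to refer to the integration site rather than to viral packaging.

Between the homology arms sit two expression units. The reporter unit consists of an array of five zinc-finger binding sites and 63 GATC motifs, which the automated feature table does not annotate; it presumably occupies the unannotated stretch upstream of the promoter. This array lies ahead of a minimal CMV promoter driving destabilised EGFP (d2EGFP, half-life of roughly two hours), terminated by a rabbit β-globin poly(A) signal. The zinc-finger sites allow a zinc-finger-fused factor to be targeted to the locus, and the GATC sites are substrates for Dam-type adenine methylation. The short-lived GFP then reports changes in transcription that follow the writing or reading of the mark. A second unit uses the mouse PGK promoter to express puromycin resistance linked by a T2A peptide to mCherry, with a bGH poly(A). This allows selection and visual identification of cells carrying the reporter. Because bacterial Dam also methylates GATC, the host strain used for propagation determines whether the plasmid starts out methylated or unmethylated, which matters particularly for transient transfection.
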