Addgene plasmid #134998: pMP498
Purpose: Clustered Reporter. Fluorescent reporter to be used with m6A readers and writers. (5xZF binding sites + 63xGATC sites)-pMinCMV-GFPd2-RbGpA pGK-PuroR-T2A-mCh-BGHpA AAVS1 donor
Depositing lab: Ahmad Khalil. Depositing organization: Boston University Main Campus. Publication: Engineering Epigenetic Regulation Using Synthetic Read-Write Modules. Park M, Patel N, Keung AJ, Khalil AS. Cell. 2019 Jan 10;176(1-2):227-238.e20. doi: 10.1016/j.cell.2018.11.002. Epub 2018 Dec 6. PubMed 30528434.
Backbone
  Vector backbone: pCS
  Backbone manufacturer: Inder Verma
  Total vector size (bp): 9591
  Vector type: Mammalian Expression, AAV, Synthetic Biology
  Selectable markers: Puromycin
Growth in bacteria
  Bacterial resistance: Ampicillin, 100 μg/mL
  Growth temperature: 37°C
  Growth strain: NEB Stable
  Growth instructions: ** Be aware of whether you grow the reporter in dam- or dam+ bacterial strains (i.e., whether the basal state of the reporter will be fully methylated or unmethylated at GATC sites), especially for transient transfections. We use K12 ER2925 for growth for unmethylated reporter **
  Copy number: Low Copy
Gene/Insert
  Gene/Insert name: Clust. (5XZFBS 63XGATC)-pMinCMV-GFPd2-RbGpA pGK-PuroR-T2A-mCh-BGHpA AAVS1 donor
  Species: Synthetic
Terms and licenses: Academic/Nonprofit Terms; Industry Terms: Not Available to Industry
How to cite: pMP498 was a gift from Ahmad Khalil (Addgene plasmid # 134998 ; http://n2t.net/addgene:134998 ; RRID:Addgene_134998)
